Addgene plasmid #116238: pHAGE-EGFR-E114K
Purpose: Lentiviral expression of EGFR E114K
Depositing lab: Gordon Mills & Kenneth Scott. Depositing organization: Baylor College of Medicine. Publication: Systematic Functional Annotation of Somatic Mutations in Cancer. Ng PK, Li J, Jeong KJ, Shao S, Chen H, Tsang YH, Sengupta S, Wang Z, Bhavana VH, Tran R, Soewito S, Minussi DC, Moreno D, Kong K, Dogruluk T, Lu H, Gao J, Tokheim C, Zhou DC, Johnson AM, Zeng J, Ip CKM, Ju Z, Wester M, Yu S, Li Y, Vellano CP, Schultz N, Karchin R, Ding L, Lu Y, Cheung LWT, Chen K, Shaw KR, Meric-Bernstam F, Scott KL, Yi S, Sahni N, Liang H, Mills GB. Cancer Cell. 2018 Mar 12;33(3):450-462.e10. doi: 10.1016/j.ccell.2018.01.021. PubMed 29533785.
Backbone
  Vector backbone: pHAGE
  Vector type: Lentiviral
Growth in bacteria
  Bacterial resistance: Ampicillin, 100 μg/mL
  Growth temperature: 37°C
  Growth strain: Stbl3
  Copy number: High Copy
Gene/Insert
  Gene/Insert name: EGFR
  Species: H. sapiens (human)
  Mutation: E114K
  Entrez Gene: EGFR (a.k.a. ERBB, ERBB1, ERRP, HER1, NISBD2, NNCIS, PIG61, mENA)
  Cloning method: Gateway Cloning
Terms and licenses: Academic/Nonprofit Terms; Industry Terms: Not Available to Industry
How to cite: pHAGE-EGFR-E114K was a gift from Gordon Mills & Kenneth Scott (Addgene plasmid # 116238 ; http://n2t.net/addgene:116238 ; RRID:Addgene_116238)
