[The description below was written by a language model from this plasmid's Addgene catalogue record and pLannotate feature annotations shown in this document.]
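Description:
pHAGE-EGFR-E114K is an HIV-1-based lentiviral expression plasmid built on the pHAGE backbone, carrying human EGFR (epidermal growth factor receptor) with the E114K substitution. In bacteria it is maintained through a high-copy ColE1/pUC-type origin and selected with ampicillin via the β-lactamase gene. The annotated sequence record spans about 12.1 kb.

The viral transfer cassette runs from a truncated 5' LTR through the Ψ packaging signal (overlapping a gag fragment), the Rev response element and the cPPT/CTS, and ends in a ΔU3 self-inactivating 3' LTR. Together these elements allow the genomic RNA to be exported, packaged and integrated when packaging functions are supplied in trans, while the integrated provirus lacks LTR promoter activity. Short Rev and nef annotations are residual HIV-1 sequence fragments rather than functional genes.

Within this frame, the constitutive human EF-1α promoter drives the EGFR open reading frame, which is flanked by attB1 and attB2 sites left by Gateway recombination. A V5 epitope tag lies downstream of attB2, but the record does not state whether it is fused in frame to EGFR, which would depend on whether the insert retains a stop codon. An EMCV IRES followed by EGFP sits on the same transcript, so transduced cells can be identified or sorted by green fluorescence, and a WPRE enhances transcript expression. No mammalian drug-selection marker is annotated.

The stated purpose is lentiviral expression of the EGFR E114K variant. The associated publication concerns systematic functional annotation of somatic cancer mutations, consistent with use for stable expression of this mutant in mammalian cells to assess its functional effects.
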