Features (pLannotate 1.2.2; 27 found; start..end, strand, type, name):
    233..333     +  CDS            Rev (fragment): human immunodeficiency virus 1 (HIV-1) Rev protein; rev; enhances nuclear export of unspliced and incompletely spliced viral mRNAs
    378..495     +  misc_feature   cPPT/CTS: central polypurine tract and central termination sequence of HIV-1
    543..1721    +  promoter       EF-1α promoter: strong constitutive promoter for human elongation factor EF-1α
   1742..1762    +  protein_bind   attB1: mutant version of attB; core recombination site for the Gateway® BP reaction BP Clonase™
   1768..5398    +  CDS            EGFR (fragment) (sequence partly withheld): precursor of human epidermal growth factor receptor
   5402..5426    -  protein_bind   attB2: mutant version of attB; recombination site for the Gateway® BP reaction BP Clonase™
   5479..5520    +  CDS            V5 tag: epitope tag from simian virus 5
   5646..6108    +  misc_feature   IRES: internal ribosome entry site (IRES) of the encephalomyocarditis virus (EMCV)
   6122..6841    +  CDS            EGFP: the original enhanced GFP (Yang et al., 1996) mammalian codon-optimized
   6855..7443    +  misc_feature   WPRE: woodchuck hepatitis virus posttranscriptional regulatory element
   7451..7516    +  CDS            nef (fragment): NEF_HV1Z2 - Experimental evidence at protein level: Swiss-Prot protein existence level 1. Extracellular Nef protein targets CD4(+) T-lymphocytes for apoptosis by interacting with CXCR4 surface receptors. From Human immunodeficiency virus type 1 group M subtype D (isolate Z2/CDC-Z34) (HIV-1).
   7518..7751    +  LTR            3' LTR (ΔU3): self-inactivating 3' long terminal repeat (LTR) from HIV-1
   7956..8060    +  promoter       AmpR promoter: bla
   8061..8921    +  CDS            AmpR: β-lactamase; bla; confers resistance to ampicillin, carbenicillin, and related antibiotics
   9092..9680    +  rep_origin     ori: high-copy-number ColE1/pMB1/pBR322/pUC origin of replication
   9863..9917    +  CDS            lacI (fragment): lac repressor; lacI; The lac repressor binds to the lac operator to inhibit transcription in E. coli. This inhibition can be relieved by adding lactose or isopropyl-β-D-thiogalactopyranoside (IPTG).
   9923..10016   +  rep_origin     SV40 ori (fragment): SV40 origin of replication
  10041..10078   +  CDS            lacI (fragment): lac repressor; lacI; The lac repressor binds to the lac operator to inhibit transcription in E. coli. This inhibition can be relieved by adding lactose or isopropyl-β-D-thiogalactopyranoside (IPTG).
  10091..10112   +  protein_bind   CAP binding site: CAP binding activates transcription in the presence of cAMP. E. coli catabolite activator protein
  10127..10157   +  promoter       lac promoter: promoter for the E. coli lac operon
  10161..10183   +  protein_bind   lac operator (fragment): The lac repressor binds to the lac operator to inhibit transcription in E. coli. This inhibition can be relieved by adding lactose or isopropyl-β-D-thiogalactopyranoside (IPTG). lac repressor encoded by lacI
  10215..10298   +  polyA_signal   SV40 poly(A) signal (fragment): SV40 polyadenylation signal
  10465..10794   +  CDS            nef (fragment): NEF_HV1BR - Experimental evidence at protein level: Swiss-Prot protein existence level 1. Extracellular Nef protein targets CD4(+) T-lymphocytes for apoptosis by interacting with CXCR4 surface receptors (PubMed:14990729). From Human immunodeficiency virus type 1 group M subtype B (isolate BRU/LAI) (HIV-1).
  10842..11099   +  LTR            5' LTR (truncated): truncated 5' long terminal repeat (LTR) from HIV-1
  11146..11271   +  misc_feature   HIV-1 Ψ: packaging signal of human immunodeficiency virus type 1
  11255..11593   +  CDS            HIV-1 gag (fragment): gag protein from human immunodeficiency virus 1; gag
  11768..12001   +  misc_feature   RRE: The Rev response element (RRE) of HIV-1 allows for Rev-dependent mRNA export from the nucleus to the cytoplasm.
>Addgene plasmid #116238 | pHAGE-EGFR-E114K | addgene full sequence | sequence record 250499 | Addgene NGS Result
AATACACTCCTTAATTGAAGAATCGCAAAACCAGCAAGAAAAGAATGAACAAGAATTATTGGAATTAGAT
AAATGGGCAAGTTTGTGGAATTGGTTTAACATAACAAATTGGCTGTGGTATATAAAATTATTCATAATGA
TAGTAGGAGGCTTGGTAGGTTTAAGAATAGTTTTTGCTGTACTTTCTATAGTGAATAGAGTTAGGCAGGG
ATATTCACCATTATCGTTTCAGACCCACCTCCCAACCCCGAGGGGACCCGACAGGCCCGAAGGAATAGAA
GAAGAAGGTGGAGAGAGAGACAGAGACAGATCCATTCGATTAGTGAACGGATCTCGACGGTATCGCCGAA
TTCACAAATGGCAGTATTCATCCACAATTTTAAAAGAAAAGGGGGGATTGGGGGGTACAGTGCAGGGGAA
AGAATAGTAGACATAATAGCAACAGACATACAAACTAAAGAATTACAAAAACAAATTACAAAAATTCAAA
ATTTTCGGGTTTATTACAGGGACAGCAGAGATCCAGTTTGGACTAGTCGTGAGGCTCCGGTGCCCGTCAG
TGGGCAGAGCGCACATCGCCCACAGTCCCCGAGAAGTTGGGGGGAGGGGTCGGCAATTGAACCGGTGCCT
AGAGAAGGTGGCGCGGGGTAAACTGGGAAAGTGATGTCGTGTACTGGCTCCGCCTTTTTCCCGAGGGTGG
GGGAGAACCGTATATAAGTGCAGTAGTCGCCGTGAACGTTCTTTTTCGCAACGGGTTTGCCGCCAGAACA
CAGGTAAGTGCCGTGTGTGGTTCCCGCGGGCCTGGCCTCTTTACGGGTTATGGCCCTTGCGTGCCTTGAA
TTACTTCCACCTGGCTGCAGTACGTGATTCTTGATCCCGAGCTTCGGGTTGGAAGTGGGTGGGAGAGTTC
GAGGCCTTGCGCTTAAGGAGCCCCTTCGCCTCGTGCTTGAGTTGAGGCCTGGCCTGGGCGCTGGGGCCGC
CGCGTGCGAATCTGGTGGCACCTTCGCGCCTGTCTCGCTGCTTTCGATAAGTCTCTAGCCATTTAAAATT
TTTGATGACCTGCTGCGACGCTTTTTTTCTGGCAAGATAGTCTTGTAAATGCGGGCCAAGATCTGCACAC
TGGTATTTCGGTTTTTGGGGCCGCGGGCGGCGACGGGGCCCGTGCGTCCCAGCGCACATGTTCGGCGAGG
CGGGGCCTGCGAGCGCGGCCACCGAGAATCGGACGGGGGTAGTCTCAAGCTGGCCGGCCTGCTCTGGTGC
CTGGCCTCGCGCCGCCGTGTATCGCCCCGCCCTGGGCGGCAAGGCTGGCCCGGTCGGCACCAGTTGCGTG
AGCGGAAAGATGGCCGCTTCCCGGCCCTGCTGCAGGGAGCTCAAAATGGAGGACGCGGCGCTCGGGAGAG
CGGGCGGGTGAGTCACCCACACAAAGGAAAAGGGCCTTTCCGTCCTCAGCCGTCGCTTCATGTGACTCCA
CGGAGTACCGGGCGCCGTCCAGGCACCTCGATTAGTTCTCGAGCTTTTGGAGTACGTCGTCTTTAGGTTG
GGGGGAGGGGTTTTATGCGATGGAGTTTCCCCACACTGAGTGGGTGGAGACTGAAGTTAGGCCAGCTTGG
CACTTGATGTAATTCTCCTTGGAATTTGCCCTTTTTGAGTTTGGATCTTGGTTCATTCTCAAGCCTCAGA
CAGTGGTTCAAAGTTTTTTTCTTCCATTTCAGGTGTCGTGAAGCGGCCCTGCAGATATCAACAAGTTTGT
ACAAAAAAGCAGGCACCATGCGACCCTCCGGGACGGCCGGGGCAGCGCTCCTGGCGCTGCTGGCTGCGCT
CTGCCCGGCGAGTCGGGCTCTGGAGGAAAAGAAAGTTTGCCAAGGCACGAGTAACAAGCTCACGCAGTTG
GGCACTTTTGAAGATCATTTTCTCAGCCTCCAGAGGATGTTCAATAACTGTGAGGTGGTCCTTGGGAATT
TGGAAATTACCTATGTGCAGAGGAATTATGATCTTTCCTTCTTAAAGACCATCCAGGAGGTGGCTGGTTA
TGTCCTCATTGCCCTCAACACAGTGGAGCGAATTCCTTTGGAAAACCTGCAGATCATCAGAGGAAATATG
TACTACAAAAATTCCTATGCCTTAGCAGTCTTATCTAACTATGATGCAAATAAAACCGGACTGAAGGAGC
TGCCCATGAGAAATTTACAGGAAATCCTGCATGGCGCCGTGCGGTTCAGCAACAACCCTGCCCTGTGCAA
CGTGGAGAGCATCCAGTGGCGGGACATAGTCAGCAGTGACTTTCTCAGCAACATGTCGATGGACTTCCAG
AACCACCTGGGCAGCTGCCAAAAGTGTGATCCAAGCTGTCCCAATGGGAGCTGCTGGGGTGCAGGAGAGG
AGAACTGCCAGAAACTGACCAAAATCATCTGTGCCCAGCAGTGCTCCGGGCGCTGCCGTGGCAAGTCCCC
CAGTGACTGCTGCCACAACCAGTGTGCTGCAGGCTGCACAGGCCCCCGGGAGAGCGACTGCCTGGTCTGC
CGCAAATTCCGAGACGAAGCCACGTGCAAGGACACCTGCCCCCCACTCATGCTCTACAACCCCACCACGT
ACCAGATGGATGTGAACCCCGAGGGCAAATACAGCTTTGGTGCCACCTGCGTGAAGAAGTGTCCCCGTAA
TTATGTGGTGACAGATCACGGCTCGTGCGTCCGAGCCTGTGGGGCCGACAGCTATGAGATGGAGGAAGAC
GGCGTCCGCAAGTGTAAGAAGTGCGAAGGGCCTTGCCGCAAAGTGTGTAACGGAATAGGTATTGGTGAAT
TTAAAGACTCACTCTCCATAAATGCTACGAATATTAAACACTTCAAAAACTGCACCTCCATCAGTGGCGA
TCTCCACATCCTGCCGGTGGCATTTAGGGGTGACTCCTTCACACATACTCCTCCTCTGGATCCACAGGAA
CTGGATATTCTGAAAACCGTAAAGGAAATCACAGGGTTTTTGCTGATTCAGGCTTGGCCTGAAAACAGGA
CGGACCTCCATGCCTTTGAGAACCTAGAAATCATACGCGGCAGGACCAAGCAACATGGTCAGTTTTCTCT
TGCAGTCGTCAGCCTGAACATAACATCCTTGGGATTACGCTCCCTCAAGGAGATAAGTGATGGAGATGTG
ATAATTTCAGGAAACAAAAATTTGTGCTATGCAAATACAATAAACTGGAAAAAACTGTTTGGGACCTCCG
GTCAGAAAACCAAAATTATAAGCAACAGAGGTGAAAACAGCTGCAAGGCCACAGGCCAGGTCTGCCATGC
CTTGTGCTCCCCCGAGGGCTGCTGGGGCCCGGAGCCCAGGGACTGCGTCTCTTGCCGGAATGTCAGCCGA
GGCAGGGAATGCGTGGACAAGTGCAACCTTCTGGAGGGTGAGCCAAGGGAGTTTGTGGAGAACTCTGAGT
GCATACAGTGCCACCCAGAGTGCCTGCCTCAGGCCATGAACATCACCTGCACAGGACGGGGACCAGACAA
CTGTATCCAGTGTGCCCACTACATTGACGGCCCCCACTGCGTCAAGACCTGCCCGGCAGGAGTCATGGGA
GAAAACAACACCCTGGTCTGGAAGTACGCAGACGCCGGCCATGTGTGCCACCTGTGCCATCCAAACTGCA
CCTACGGATGCACTGGGCCAGGTCTTGAAGGCTGTCCAACGAATGGGCCTAAGATCCCGTCCATCGCCAC
TGGGATGGTGGGGGCCCTCCTCTTGCTGCTGGTGGTGGCCCTGGGGATCGGCCTCTTCATGCGAAGGCGC
CACATCGTTCGGAAGCGCACGCTGCGGAGGCTGCTGCAGGAGAGGGAGCTTGTGGAGCCTCTTACACCCA
GT
[981 nt withheld, positions 3853-4833]
TTCTTCAGCAGCCCCTCCACGTCACGGACTCCCCTCCTGAGCTCTCTGAGTGCAACCAGCAACAATTCCA
CCGTGGCTTGCATTGATAGAAATGGGCTGCAAAGCTGTCCCATCAAGGAAGACAGCTTCTTGCAGCGATA
CAGCTCAGACCCCACAGGCGCCTTGACTGAGGACAGCATAGACGACACCTTCCTCCCAGTGCCTGAATAC
ATAAACCAGTCCGTTCCCAAAAGGCCCGCTGGCTCTGTGCAGAATCCTGTCTATCACAATCAGCCTCTGA
ACCCCGCGCCCAGCAGAGACCCACACTACCAGGACCCCCACAGCACTGCAGTGGGCAACCCCGAGTATCT
CAACACTGTCCAGCCCACCTGTGTCAACAGCACATTCGACAGCCCTGCCCACTGGGCCCAGAAAGGCAGC
CACCAAATTAGCCTGGACAACCCTGACTACCAGCAGGACTTCTTTCCCAAGGAAGCCAAGCCAAATGGCA
TCTTTAAGGGCTCCACAGCTGAAAATGCAGAATACCTAAGGGTCGCGCCACAAAGCAGTGAATTTATTGG
AGCATAGAACCCAGCTTTCTTGTACAAAGTGGTTGATATCCAGCACAGTGGCGGCCGCTCGAGTCTAGAG
GGCCCGCGGTTCGAAGGTAAGCCTATCCCTAACCCTCTCCTCGGTCTCGATTCTACGCGTACCGGTTAGT
AATGAGATCCCTCCCCCCCCCCTAACGTTACTGGCCGAAGCCGCTTGGAATAAGGCCGGTGTGCGTTTGT
CTATATGTTATTTTCCACCATATTGCCGTCTTTTGGCAATGTGAGGGCCCGGAAACCTGGCCCTGTCTTC
TTGACGAGCATTCCTAGGGGTCTTTCCCCTCTCGCCAAAGGAATGCAAGGTCTGTTGAATGTCGTGAAGG
AAGCAGTTCCTCTGGAAGCTTCTTGAAGACAAACAACGTCTGTAGCGACCCTTTGCAGGCAGCGGAACCC
CCCACCTGGCGACAGGTGCCTCTGCGGCCAAAAGCCACGTGTATAAGATACACCTGCAAAGGCGGCACAA
CCCCAGTGCCACGTTGTGAGTTGGATAGTTGTGGAAAGAGTCAAATGGCTCTCCTCAAGCGTATTCAACA
AGGGGCTGAAGGATGCCCAGAAGGTACCCCATTGTATGGGATCTGATCTGGGGCCTCGGTGCACATGCTT
TACATGTGTTTAGTCGAGGTTAAAAAAACGTCTAGGCCCCCCGAACCACGGGGACGTGGTTTTCCTTTGA
AAAACACGATGATAATATGGCCACACATATGGTGAGCAAGGGCGAGGAGCTGTTCACCGGGGTGGTGCCC
ATCCTGGTCGAGCTGGACGGCGACGTAAACGGCCACAAGTTCAGCGTGTCCGGCGAGGGCGAGGGCGATG
CCACCTACGGCAAGCTGACCCTGAAGTTCATCTGCACCACCGGCAAGCTGCCCGTGCCCTGGCCCACCCT
CGTGACCACCCTGACCTACGGCGTGCAGTGCTTCAGCCGCTACCCCGACCACATGAAGCAGCACGACTTC
TTCAAGTCCGCCATGCCCGAAGGCTACGTCCAGGAGCGCACCATCTTCTTCAAGGACGACGGCAACTACA
AGACCCGCGCCGAGGTGAAGTTCGAGGGCGACACCCTGGTGAACCGCATCGAGCTGAAGGGCATCGACTT
CAAGGAGGACGGCAACATCCTGGGGCACAAGCTGGAGTACAACTACAACAGCCACAACGTCTATATCATG
GCCGACAAGCAGAAGAACGGCATCAAGGTGAACTTCAAGATCCGCCACAACATCGAGGACGGCAGCGTGC
AGCTCGCCGACCACTACCAGCAGAACACCCCCATCGGCGACGGCCCCGTGCTGCTGCCCGACAACCACTA
CCTGAGCACCCAGTCCGCCCTGAGCAAAGACCCCAACGAGAAGCGCGATCACATGGTCCTGCTGGAGTTC
GTGACCGCCGCCGGGATCACTCTCGGCATGGACGAGCTGTACAAGTAAATCGATAGATCCTAATCAACCT
CTGGATTACAAAATTTGTGAAAGATTGACTGGTATTCTTAACTATGTTGCTCCTTTTACGCTATGTGGAT
ACGCTGCTTTAATGCCTTTGTATCATGCTATTGCTTCCCGTATGGCTTTCATTTTCTCCTCCTTGTATAA
ATCCTGGTTGCTGTCTCTTTATGAGGAGTTGTGGCCCGTTGTCAGGCAACGTGGCGTGGTGTGCACTGTG
TTTGCTGACGCAACCCCCACTGGTTGGGGCATTGCCACCACCTGTCAGCTCCTTTCCGGGACTTTCGCTT
TCCCCCTCCCTATTGCCACGGCGGAACTCATCGCCGCCTGCCTTGCCCGCTGCTGGACAGGGGCTCGGCT
GTTGGGCACTGACAATTCCGTGGTGTTGTCGGGGAAATCATCGTCCTTTCCTTGGCTGCTCGCCTGTGTT
GCCACCTGGATTCTGCGCGGGACGTCCTTCTGCTACGTCCCTTCGGCCCTCAATCCAGCGGACCTTCCTT
CCCGCGGCCTGCTGCCGGCTCTGCGGCCTCTTCCGCGTCTTCGCCTTCGCCCTCAGACGAGTCGGATCTC
CCTTTGGGCCGCCTCCCCGCCTGAGATCCTTTAAGACCAATGACTTACAAGGCAGCTGTAGATCTTAGCC
ACTTTTTAAAAGAAAAGGGGGGACTGGAAGGGCTAATTCACTCCCAACGAAGACAAGATCTGCTTTTTGC
TTGTACTGGGTCTCTCTGGTTAGACCAGATCTGAGCCTGGGAGCTCTCTGGCTAACTAGGGAACCCACTG
CTTAAGCCTCAATAAAGCTTGCCTTGAGTGCTTCAAGTAGTGTGTGCCCGTCTGTTGTGTGACTCTGGTA
ACTAGAGATCCCTCAGACCCTTTTAGTCAGTGTGGAAAATCTCTAGCAGTAGTAGTTCATGTCATCTTAT
TATTCAGTATTTATAACTTGCAAAGAAATGAATATCAGAGAGTGAGAGGCCCGGGTTAATTAAGGAAAGG
GCTAGATCATTCTTGAAGACGAAAGGGCCTCGTGATACGCCTATTTTTATAGGTTAATGTCATGATAATA
ATGGTTTCTTAGACGTCAGGTGGCACTTTTCGGGGAAATGTGCGCGGAACCCCTATTTGTTTATTTTTCT
AAATACATTCAAATATGTATCCGCTCATGAGACAATAACCCTGATAAATGCTTCAATAATATTGAAAAAG
GAAGAGTATGAGTATTCAACATTTCCGTGTCGCCCTTATTCCCTTTTTTGCGGCATTTTGCCTTCCTGTT
TTTGCTCACCCAGAAACGCTGGTGAAAGTAAAAGATGCTGAAGATCAGTTGGGTGCACGAGTGGGTTACA
TCGAACTGGATCTCAACAGCGGTAAGATCCTTGAGAGTTTTCGCCCCGAAGAACGTTTTCCAATGATGAG
CACTTTTAAAGTTCTGCTATGTGGCGCGGTATTATCCCGTGTTGACGCCGGGCAAGAGCAACTCGGTCGC
CGCATACACTATTCTCAGAATGACTTGGTTGAGTACTCACCAGTCACAGAAAAGCATCTTACGGATGGCA
TGACAGTAAGAGAATTATGCAGTGCTGCCATAACCATGAGTGATAACACTGCGGCCAACTTACTTCTGAC
AACGATCGGAGGACCGAAGGAGCTAACCGCTTTTTTGCACAACATGGGGGATCATGTAACTCGCCTTGAT
CGTTGGGAACCGGAGCTGAATGAAGCCATACCAAACGACGAGCGTGACACCACGATGCCTGTAGCAATGG
CAACAACGTTGCGCAAACTATTAACTGGCGAACTACTTACTCTAGCTTCCCGGCAACAATTAATAGACTG
GATGGAGGCGGATAAAGTTGCAGGACCACTTCTGCGCTCGGCCCTTCCGGCTGGCTGGTTTATTGCTGAT
AAATCTGGAGCCGGTGAGCGTGGGTCTCGCGGTATCATTGCAGCACTGGGGCCAGATGGTAAGCCCTCCC
GTATCGTAGTTATCTACACGACGGGGAGTCAGGCAACTATGGATGAACGAAATAGACAGATCGCTGAGAT
AGGTGCCTCACTGATTAAGCATTGGTAACTGTCAGACCAAGTTTACTCATATATACTTTAGATTGATTTA
AAACTTCATTTTTAATTTAAAAGGATCTAGGTGAAGATCCTTTTTGATAATCTCATGACCAAAATCCCTT
AACGTGAGTTTTCGTTCCACTGAGCGTCAGACCCCGTAGAAAAGATCAAAGGATCTTCTTGAGATCCTTT
TTTTCTGCGCGTAATCTGCTGCTTGCAAACAAAAAAACCACCGCTACCAGCGGTGGTTTGTTTGCCGGAT
CAAGAGCTACCAACTCTTTTTCCGAAGGTAACTGGCTTCAGCAGAGCGCAGATACCAAATACTGTTCTTC
TAGTGTAGCCGTAGTTAGGCCACCACTTCAAGAACTCTGTAGCACCGCCTACATACCTCGCTCTGCTAAT
CCTGTTACCAGTGGCTGCTGCCAGTGGCGATAAGTCGTGTCTTACCGGGTTGGACTCAAGACGATAGTTA
CCGGATAAGGCGCAGCGGTCGGGCTGAACGGGGGGTTCGTGCACACAGCCCAGCTTGGAGCGAACGACCT
ACACCGAACTGAGATACCTACAGCGTGAGCTATGAGAAAGCGCCACGCTTCCCGAAGGGAGAAAGGCGGA
CAGGTATCCGGTAAGCGGCAGGGTCGGAACAGGAGAGCGCACGAGGGAGCTTCCAGGGGGAAACGCCTGG
TATCTTTATAGTCCTGTCGGGTTTCGCCACCTCTGACTTGAGCGTCGATTTTTGTGATGCTCGTCAGGGG
GGCGGAGCCTATGGAAAAACGCCAGCAACGCGGCCTTTTTACGGTTCCTGGCCTTTTGCTGGCCTTTTGC
TCACATGTTCTTTCCTGCGTTATCCCCTGATTCTGTGGATAACCGTATTACCGCCTTTGAGTGAGCTGAT
ACCGCTCGCCGCAGCCGAACGACCGAGCGCAGCGAGTCAGTGAGCGAGGAAGCGGAAGAGCGCCCAATAC
GCAAACCGCCTCTCCCCGCGCGTTGGCCGATTCATTAATGCAGCAAGCTCATGGCTGACTAATTTTTTTT
ATTTATGCAGAGGCCGAGGCCGCCTCGGCCTCTGAGCTATTCCAGAAGTAGTGAGGAGGCTTTTTTGGAG
GCCTAGGCTTTTGCAAAAAGCTCCCCGTGGCACGACAGGTTTCCCGACTGGAAAGCGGGCAGTGAGCGCA
ACGCAATTAATGTGAGTTAGCTCACTCATTAGGCACCCCAGGCTTTACACTTTATGCTTCCGGCTCGTAT
GTTGTGTGGAATTGTGAGCGGATAACAATTTCACACAGGAAACAGCTATGACATGATTACGAATTTCACA
AATAAAGCATTTTTTTCACTGCATTCTAGTTGTGGTTTGTCCAAACTCATCAATGTATCTTATCATGTCT
GGATCAACTGGATAACTCAAGCTAACCAAAATCATCCCAAACTTCCCACCCCATACCCTATTACCACTGC
CAATTACCTGTGGTTTCATTTACTCTAAACCTGTGATTCCTCTGAATTATTTTCATTTTAAAGAAATTGT
ATTTGTTAAATATGTACTACAAACTTAGTAGTTGGAAGGGCTAATTCACTCCCAAAGAAGACAAGATATC
CTTGATCTGTGGATCTACCACACACAAGGCTACTTCCCTGATTAGCAGAACTACACACCAGGGCCAGGGG
TCAGATATCCACTGACCTTTGGATGGTGCTACAAGCTAGTACCAGTTGAGCCAGATAAGGTAGAAGAGGC
CAATAAAGGAGAGAACACCAGCTTGTTACACCCTGTGAGCCTGCATGGGATGGATGACCCGGAGAGAGAA
GTGTTAGAGTGGAGGTTTGACAGCCGCCTAGCATTTCATCACGTGGCCCGAGAGCTGCATCCGGAGTACT
TCAAGAACTGCTGATATCGAGCTTGCTACAAGGGACTTTCCGCTGGGGACTTTCCAGGGAGGCGTGGCCT
GGGCGGGACTGGGGAGTGGCGAGCCCTCAGATCCTGCATATAAGCAGCTGCTTTTTGCCTGTACTGGGTC
TCTCTGGTTAGACCAGATCTGAGCCTGGGAGCTCTCTGGCTAACTAGGGAACCCACTGCTTAAGCCTCAA
TAAAGCTTGCCTTGAGTGCTTCAAGTAGTGTGTGCCCGTCTGTTGTGTGACTCTGGTAACTAGAGATCCC
TCAGACCCTTTTAGTCAGTGTGGAAAATCTCTAGCAGTGGCGCCCGAACAGGGACTTGAAAGCGAAAGGG
AAACCAGAGGAGCTCTCTCGACGCAGGACTCGGCTTGCTGAAGCGCGCACGGCAAGAGGCGAGGGGCGGC
GACTGGTGAGTACGCCAAAAATTTTGACTAGCGGAGGCTAGAAGGAGAGAGATGGGTGCGAGAGCGTCAG
TATTAAGCGGGGGAGAATTAGATCGCGATGGGAAAAAATTCGGTTAAGGCCAGGGGGAAAGAAAAAATAT
AAATTAAAACATATAGTATGGGCAAGCAGGGAGCTAGAACGATTCGCAGTTAATCCTGGCCTGTTAGAAA
CATCAGAAGGCTGTAGACAAATACTGGGACAGCTACAACCATCCCTTCAGACAGGATCAGAAGAACTTAG
ATCATTATATAATACAGTAGCAACCCTCTATTGTGTGCATCAAAGGATAGAGATAAAAGACACCAAGGAA
GCTTTAGACAAGATAGAGGAAGAGCAAAACAAAAGTAAGACCACCGCACAGCAAGCGGCCGGCCGCTGAT
CTTCAGACCTGGAGGAGGAGATATGAGGGACAATTGGAGAAGTGAATTATATAAATATAAAGTAGTAAAA
ATTGAACCATTAGGAGTAGCACCCACCAAGGCAAAGAGAAGAGTGGTGCAGAGAGAAAAAAGAGCAGTGG
GAATAGGAGCTTTGTTCCTTGGGTTCTTGGGAGCAGCAGGAAGCACTATGGGCGCAGCGTCAATGACGCT
GACGGTACAGGCCAGACAATTATTGTCTGGTATAGTGCAGCAGCAGAACAATTTGCTGAGGGCTATTGAG
GCGCAACAGCATCTGTTGCAACTCACAGTCTGGGGCATCAAGCAGCTCCAGGCAAGAATCCTGGCTGTGG
AAAGATACCTAAAGGATCAACAGCTCCTGGGGATTTGGGGTTGCTCTGGAAAACTCATTTGCACCACTGC
TGTGCCTTGGAATGCTAGTTGGAGTAATAAATCTCTGGAACAGATTTGGAATCACACGACCTGGATGGAG
TGGGACAGAGAAATTAACAATTACACAAGCTT
