>Addgene plasmid #116238 | pHAGE-EGFR-E114K | depositor partial sequence | sequence record 219111 | insert
ATGCGACCCTCCGGGACGGCCGGGGCAGCGCTCCTGGCGCTGCTGGCTGCGCTCTGCCCGGCGAGTCGGG
CTCTGGAGGAAAAGAAAGTTTGCCAAGGCACGAGTAACAAGCTCACGCAGTTGGGCACTTTTGAAGATCA
TTTTCTCAGCCTCCAGAGGATGTTCAATAACTGTGAGGTGGTCCTTGGGAATTTGGAAATTACCTATGTG
CAGAGGAATTATGATCTTTCCTTCTTAAAGACCATCCAGGAGGTGGCTGGTTATGTCCTCATTGCCCTCA
ACACAGTGGAGCGAATTCCTTTGGAAAACCTGCAGATCATCAGAGGAAATATGTACTACAAAAATTCCTA
TGCCTTAGCAGTCTTATCTAACTATGATGCAAATAAAACCGGACTGAAGGAGCTGCCCATGAGAAATTTA
CAGGAAATCCTGCATGGCGCCGTGCGGTTCAGCAACAACCCTGCCCTGTGCAACGTGGAGAGCATCCAGT
GGCGGGACATAGTCAGCAGTGACTTTCTCAGCAACATGTCGATGGACTTCCAGAACCACCTGGGCAGCTG
CCAAAAGTGTGATCCAAGCTGTCCCAATGGGAGCTGCTGGGGTGCAGGAGAGGAGAACTGCCAGAAACTG
ACCAAAATCATCTGTGCCCAGCAGTGCTCCGGGCGCTGCCGTGGCAAGTCCCCCAGTGACTGCTGCCACA
ACCAGTGTGCTGCAGGCTGCACAGGCCCCCGGGAGAGCGACTGCCTGGTCTGCCGCAAATTCCGAGACGA
AGCCACGTGCAAGGACACCTGCCCCCCACTCATGCTCTACAACCCCACCACGTACCAGATGGATGTGAAC
CCCGAGGGCAAATACAGCTTTGGTGCCACCTGCGTGAAGAAGTGTCCCCGTAATTATGTGGTGACAGATC
ACGGCTCGTGCGTCCGAGCCTGTGGGGCCGACAGCTATGAGATGGAGGAAGACGGCGTCCGCAAGTGTAA
GAAGTGCGAAGGGCCTTGCCGCAAAGTGTGTAACGGAATAGGTATTGGTGAATTTAAAGACTCACTCTCC
ATAAATGCTACGAATATTAAACACTTCAAAAACTGCACCTCCATCAGTGGCGATCTCCACATCCTGCCGG
TGGCATTTAGGGGTGACTCCTTCACACATACTCCTCCTCTGGATCCACAGGAACTGGATATTCTGAAAAC
CGTAAAGGAAATCACAGGGTTTTTGCTGATTCAGGCTTGGCCTGAAAACAGGACGGACCTCCATGCCTTT
GAGAACCTAGAAATCATACGCGGCAGGACCAAGCAACATGGTCAGTTTTCTCTTGCAGTCGTCAGCCTGA
ACATAACATCCTTGGGATTACGCTCCCTCAAGGAGATAAGTGATGGAGATGTGATAATTTCAGGAAACAA
AAATTTGTGCTATGCAAATACAATAAACTGGAAAAAACTGTTTGGGACCTCCGGTCAGAAAACCAAAATT
ATAAGCAACAGAGGTGAAAACAGCTGCAAGGCCACAGGCCAGGTCTGCCATGCCTTGTGCTCCCCCGAGG
GCTGCTGGGGCCCGGAGCCCAGGGACTGCGTCTCTTGCCGGAATGTCAGCCGAGGCAGGGAATGCGTGGA
CAAGTGCAACCTTCTGGAGGGTGAGCCAAGGGAGTTTGTGGAGAACTCTGAGTGCATACAGTGCCACCCA
GAGTGCCTGCCTCAGGCCATGAACATCACCTGCACAGGACGGGGACCAGACAACTGTATCCAGTGTGCCC
ACTACATTGACGGCCCCCACTGCGTCAAGACCTGCCCGGCAGGAGTCATGGGAGAAAACAACACCCTGGT
CTGGAAGTACGCAGACGCCGGCCATGTGTGCCACCTGTGCCATCCAAACTGCACCTACGGATGCACTGGG
CCAGGTCTTGAAGGCTGTCCAACGAATGGGCCTAAGATCCCGTCCATCGCCACTGGGATGGTGGGGGCCC
TCCTCTTGCTGCTGGTGGTGGCCCTGGGGATCGGCCTCTTCATGCGAAGGCGCCACATCGTTCGGAAGCG
CACGCTGCGGAGGCTGCTGCAGGAGAGGGAGCTTGTGGAGCCTCTTACACCCAGT
[981 nt withheld, positions 2086-3066]
TTCTTCAGCAGCCCCTCCACGTCACGGACTCCCCTCCTGAGCTCTCTGAGTGCAACCAGCAACAATTCCA
CCGTGGCTTGCATTGATAGAAATGGGCTGCAAAGCTGTCCCATCAAGGAAGACAGCTTCTTGCAGCGATA
CAGCTCAGACCCCACAGGCGCCTTGACTGAGGACAGCATAGACGACACCTTCCTCCCAGTGCCTGAATAC
ATAAACCAGTCCGTTCCCAAAAGGCCCGCTGGCTCTGTGCAGAATCCTGTCTATCACAATCAGCCTCTGA
ACCCCGCGCCCAGCAGAGACCCACACTACCAGGACCCCCACAGCACTGCAGTGGGCAACCCCGAGTATCT
CAACACTGTCCAGCCCACCTGTGTCAACAGCACATTCGACAGCCCTGCCCACTGGGCCCAGAAAGGCAGC
CACCAAATTAGCCTGGACAACCCTGACTACCAGCAGGACTTCTTTCCCAAGGAAGCCAAGCCAAATGGCA
TCTTTAAGGGCTCCACAGCTGAAAATGCAGAATACCTAAGGGTCGCGCCACAAAGCAGTGAATTTATTGG
AGCATGA
